>Addgene plasmid #71173 | pSGE_716_S2-1_GATA-to-DFD | depositor full sequence | sequence record 127100 | Full Sequence
CTAGAGTCGGGGCGGCCGGCCGCTTCGAGCAGACATGATAAGATACATTGATGAGTTTGGACAAACCACA
ACTAGAATGCAGTGAAAAAAATGCTTTATTTGTGAAATTTGTGATGCTATTGCTTTATTTGTAACCATTA
TAAGCTGCAATAAACAAGTTAACAACAACAATTGCATTCATTTTATGTTTCAGGTTCAGGGGGAGGTGTG
GGAGGTTTTTTAAAGCAAGTAAAACCTCTACAAATGTGGTAAAATCGATAAGGATCCGTCGACCGATGCC
CTTGAGAGCCTTCAACCCAGTCAGCTCCTTCCGGTGGGCGCGGGGCATGACTATCGTCGCCGCACTTATG
ACTGTCTTCTTTATCATGCAACTCGTAGGACAGGTGCCGGCAGCGCTCTTCCGCTTCCTCGCTCACTGAC
TCGCTGCGCTCGGTCGTTCGGCTGCGGCGAGCGGTATCAGCTCACTCAAAGGCGGTAATACGGTTATCCA
CAGAATCAGGGGATAACGCAGGAAAGAACATGTGAGCAAAAGGCCAGCAAAAGGCCAGGAACCGTAAAAA
GGCCGCGTTGCTGGCGTTTTTCCATAGGCTCCGCCCCCCTGACGAGCATCACAAAAATCGACGCTCAAGT
CAGAGGTGGCGAAACCCGACAGGACTATAAAGATACCAGGCGTTTCCCCCTGGAAGCTCCCTCGTGCGCT
CTCCTGTTCCGACCCTGCCGCTTACCGGATACCTGTCCGCCTTTCTCCCTTCGGGAAGCGTGGCGCTTTC
TCATAGCTCACGCTGTAGGTATCTCAGTTCGGTGTAGGTCGTTCGCTCCAAGCTGGGCTGTGTGCACGAA
CCCCCCGTTCAGCCCGACCGCTGCGCCTTATCCGGTAACTATCGTCTTGAGTCCAACCCGGTAAGACACG
ACTTATCGCCACTGGCAGCAGCCACTGGTAACAGGATTAGCAGAGCGAGGTATGTAGGCGGTGCTACAGA
GTTCTTGAAGTGGTGGCCTAACTACGGCTACACTAGAAGAACAGTATTTGGTATCTGCGCTCTGCTGAAG
CCAGTTACCTTCGGAAAAAGAGTTGGTAGCTCTTGATCCGGCAAACAAACCACCGCTGGTAGCGGTGGTT
TTTTTGTTTGCAAGCAGCAGATTACGCGCAGAAAAAAAGGATCTCAAGAAGATCCTTTGATCTTTTCTAC
GGGGTCTGACGCTCAGTGGAACGAAAACTCACGTTAAGGGATTTTGGTCATGAGATTATCAAAAAGGATC
TTCACCTAGATCCTTTTAAATTAAAAATGAAGTTTTAAATCAATCTAAAGTATATATGAGTAAACTTGGT
CTGACAGTTACCAATGCTTAATCAGTGAGGCACCTATCTCAGCGATCTGTCTATTTCGTTCATCCATAGT
TGCCTGACTCCCCGTCGTGTAGATAACTACGATACGGGAGGGCTTACCATCTGGCCCCAGTGCTGCAATG
ATACCGCGAGACCCACGCTCACCGGCTCCAGATTTATCAGCAATAAACCAGCCAGCCGGAAGGGCCGAGC
GCAGAAGTGGTCCTGCAACTTTATCCGCCTCCATCCAGTCTATTAATTGTTGCCGGGAAGCTAGAGTAAG
TAGTTCGCCAGTTAATAGTTTGCGCAACGTTGTTGCCATTGCTACAGGCATCGTGGTGTCACGCTCGTCG
TTTGGTATGGCTTCATTCAGCTCCGGTTCCCAACGATCAAGGCGAGTTACATGATCCCCCATGTTGTGCA
AAAAAGCGGTTAGCTCCTTCGGTCCTCCGATCGTTGTCAGAAGTAAGTTGGCCGCAGTGTTATCACTCAT
GGTTATGGCAGCACTGCATAATTCTCTTACTGTCATGCCATCCGTAAGATGCTTTTCTGTGACTGGTGAG
TACTCAACCAAGTCATTCTGAGAATAGTGTATGCGGCGACCGAGTTGCTCTTGCCCGGCGTCAATACGGG
ATAATACCGCGCCACATAGCAGAACTTTAAAAGTGCTCATCATTGGAAAACGTTCTTCGGGGCGAAAACT
CTCAAGGATCTTACCGCTGTTGAGATCCAGTTCGATGTAACCCACTCGTGCACCCAACTGATCTTCAGCA
TCTTTTACTTTCACCAGCGTTTCTGGGTGAGCAAAAACAGGAAGGCAAAATGCCGCAAAAAAGGGAATAA
GGGCGACACGGAAATGTTGAATACTCATACTCTTCCTTTTTCAATATTATTGAAGCATTTATCAGGGTTA
TTGTCTCATGAGCGGATACATATTTGAATGTATTTAGAAAAATAAACAAATAGGGGTTCCGCGCACATTT
CCCCGAAAAGTGCCACCTG
[124 nt withheld, positions 2330-2453]
C
[91 nt withheld, positions 2455-2545]
A
[49 nt withheld, positions 2547-2595]
CCTTTGACGTTGGAGTCCACGTTCTTT
[37 nt withheld, positions 2623-2659]
ACCCTATCTCGGTCTATTCTTTTGATTTATAAGGGATTTTGCCGATTTCGGCCTATTGGTTAAAAAATGA
GCTGATTTAACAAAAATTTAACGCGAATTTTAACAAAATATTAACGCTTACAATTTGCCATTCGCCATTC
AGGCTGCGCAACTGTTGGGAAGGGCGATCGGTGCGGGCCTCTTCGCTATTACGCCAGCCCAAGCTACCAT
GATAAGTAAGTAATATTAAGGTACGGGAGGTACTTGGAGCGGCCGCAATAAAATATCTTTATTTTCATTA
CATCTGTGTGTTGGTTTTTTGTGTGAATCGATAGTACTAACATACGCTCTCCATCAAAACAAAACGAAAC
AAAACAAACTAGCAAAATAGGCTGTCCCCAGTGCAAGTGCAGGTGCCAGAACATTTCTCTATCGATAGGT
ACCACAAGTTTGTACAAAAAAGCAGGCTCCGAATTCGCCCTTTGCACAATTTCTGTGAAGTGACAGCCAC
TGAGAAATAGTGTCAAGTAGCTCTCGTCCGCTAATATCAATTTAGACGATATACATACGGCCAGATCTGG
CACGCAGTCTGCATTCCCAATGATGCGGGATGGATTTGGATTGTGGGGCGGAATCTCTAAGTTCATTAAG
GCGGAGAATTACTTCCGCGACTTGGCTCCGTTTTGTTAAATATACTATGTGTGTATGTGCGTAGTACAGC
GACTTGTACGGAGTACATAAACATATGCATATCTGCGGTTTAGTTGTCGTCATTAAGTTGTTCGTCGTTT
GAAAAATGTGTGTAGTTGTTGGGGTAACTGCGCACAATTGCCGGGCTACAGGGTGCTTTGAGTCTTTGTT
TTTGGATTTCGTTTTCGATGTTTAGCTACGAAAGCCAAGCGTTGTGCTATTTTCGAATTTTGTATTTTAT
AACCCGGGCAAGGGCGAATTCGACCCAGCTTTCTTGTACAAAGTGGTAGATCTGCGATCGAGCTCGCCCG
GGGATCGAGCGCAGCGGTATAAAAGGGCGCGGGGTGGCTGAGAGCATCAGTTGTGAATGAATGTTCGAGC
CGAGCAGACGTGCCGCTGCCTTCGTTAATATCCTTTGAATAAGCCAACTTTGAATCACAAGACGCATACC
AAACGGCATTCCGGTACTGTTGGTAAAGCCACCATGGAAGACGCCAAAAACATAAAGAAAGGCCCGGCGC
CATTCTATCCGCTGGAAGATGGAACCGCTGGAGAGCAACTGCATAAGGCTATGAAGAGATACGCCCTGGT
TCCTGGAACAATTGCTTTTACAGATGCACATATCGAGGTGGACATCACTTACGCTGAGTACTTCGAAATG
TCCGTTCGGTTGGCAGAAGCTATGAAACGATATGGGCTGAATACAAATCACAGAATCGTCGTATGCAGTG
AAAACTCTCTTCAATTCTTTATGCCGGTGTTGGGCGCGTTATTTATCGGAGTTGCAGTTGCGCCCGCGAA
CGACATTTATAATGAACGTGAATTGCTCAACAGTATGGGCATTTCGCAGCCTACCGTGGTGTTCGTTTCC
AAAAAGGGGTTGCAAAAAATTTTGAACGTGCAAAAAAAGCTCCCAATCATCCAAAAAATTATTATCATGG
ATTCTAAAACGGATTACCAGGGATTTCAGTCGATGTACACGTTCGTCACATCTCATCTACCTCCCGGTTT
TAATGAATACGATTTTGTGCCAGAGTCCTTCGATAGGGACAAGACAATTGCACTGATCATGAACTCCTCT
GGATCTACTGGTCTGCCTAAAGGTGTCGCTCTGCCTCATAGAACTGCCTGCGTGAGATTCTCGCATGCCA
GAGATCCTATTTTTGGCAATCAAATCATTCCGGATACTGCGATTTTAAGTGTTGTTCCATTCCATCACGG
TTTTGGAATGTTTACTACACTCGGATATTTGATATGTGGATTTCGAGTCGTCTTAATGTATAGATTTGAA
GAAGAGCTGTTTCTGAGGAGCCTTCAGGATTACAAGATTCAAAGTGCGCTGCTGGTGCCAACCCTATTCT
CCTTCTTCGCCAAAAGCACTCTGATTGACAAATACGATTTATCTAATTTACACGAAATTGCTTCTGGTGG
CGCTCCCCTCTCTAAGGAAGTCGGGGAAGCGGTTGCCAAGAGGTTCCATCTGCCAGGTATCAGGCAAGGA
TATGGGCTCACTGAGACTACATCAGCTATTCTGATTACACCCGAGGGGGATGATAAACCGGGCGCGGTCG
GTAAAGTTGTTCCATTTTTTGAAGCGAAGGTTGTGGATCTGGATACCGGGAAAACGCTGGGCGTTAATCA
AAGAGGCGAACTGTGTGTGAGAGGTCCTATGATTATGTCCGGTTATGTAAACAATCCGGAAGCGACCAAC
GCCTTGATTGACAAGGATGGATGGCTACATTCTGGAGACATAGCTTACTGGGACGAAGACGAACACTTCT
TCATCGTTGACCGCCTGAAGTCTCTGATTAAGTACAAAGGCTATCAGGTGGCTCCCGCTGAATTGGAATC
CATCTTGCTCCAACACCCCAACATCTTCGACGCAGGTGTCGCAGGTCTTCCCGACGATGACGCCGGTGAA
CTTCCCGCCGCCGTTGTTGTTTTGGAGCACGGAAAGACGATGACGGAAAAAGAGATCGTGGATTACGTCG
CCAGTCAAGTAACAACCGCGAAAAAGTTGCGCGGAGGAGTTGTGTTTGTGGACGAAGTACCGAAAGGTCT
TACCGGAAAACTCGACGCAAGAAAAATCAGAGAGATCCTCATAAAGGCCAAGAAGGGCGGAAAGATCGCC
GTGTAATT
Features (pLannotate 1.2.2; 13 found; start..end, strand, type, name):
     39..160     -  polyA_signal   SV40 poly(A) signal: SV40 polyadenylation signal
    183..251     -  CDS            large T antigen (fragment): large T antigen from SV40 (simian virus 40)
    267..399     +  CDS            TcR (fragment): tetracycline efflux protein; tet; confers resistance to tetracycline
    579..1167    -  rep_origin     ori: high-copy-number ColE1/pMB1/pBR322/pUC origin of replication
   1338..2198    -  CDS            AmpR: β-lactamase; bla; confers resistance to ampicillin, carbenicillin, and related antibiotics
   2199..2303    -  promoter       AmpR promoter: bla
   2330..2758    +  rep_origin     f1 ori (sequence partly withheld): f1 bacteriophage origin of replication; arrow indicates direction of (+) strand synthesis
   2790..2857    -  CDS            lacZα (fragment): LacZα fragment of β-galactosidase; lacZ fragment
   2916..2964    +  polyA_signal   poly(A) signal: synthetic polyadenylation signal
   2978..3069    +  misc_feature   pause site: RNA polymerase II transcriptional pause signal from the human α2 globin gene
   3083..3107    +  protein_bind   attB1: mutant version of attB; recombination site for the Gateway® BP reaction BP Clonase™
   3592..3616    -  protein_bind   attB2: mutant version of attB; recombination site for the Gateway® BP reaction BP Clonase™
   3813..5465    +  CDS            luciferase: firefly luciferase; luc+; enhanced luc+ version of the luciferase gene
