[The description below was written by a language model from this plasmid's Addgene catalogue record and pLannotate feature annotations shown in this document.]
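Description:
pSGE_716_S2-1_GATA-to-DFD is a 5,467 nt firefly luciferase reporter plasmid for expression in insect cells. The record lists the backbone as unknown. It is maintained in E. coli as a high-copy plasmid through a ColE1/pUC-type origin and selected with ampicillin via the β-lactamase gene and its own promoter. An f1 phage origin is also present. Short fragments annotated as lacZα, a tetracycline resistance gene and SV40 large T antigen appear to be non-functional backbone remnants.

The payload is a synthetic insert named 716_S2-1_GATA-to-DFD, introduced by Gateway cloning. In the feature table it corresponds to the roughly 480 bp interval between the attB1 and attB2 sites, which lies upstream of the reporter. The catalogue states that transcription is driven by the Drosophila synthetic core promoter (DSCP). This element is not annotated in the table, but it would be expected in the gap between attB2 and the start of the luc+ coding sequence. A synthetic poly(A) signal and an RNA polymerase II pause site sit just upstream of attB1 and serve to block read-through transcription from the backbone, so that luciferase output reflects the activity of the cloned element acting on the minimal promoter. The SV40 poly(A) signal lies immediately after the luciferase gene on the circular map, although it is annotated on the opposite strand.

The arrangement is typical of an enhancer or regulatory-element activity assay. The insert name suggests a candidate sequence in which GATA motifs were converted to DFD motifs, but the record does not describe the design explicitly, stating only that the plasmid is a luciferase reporter.
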