Addgene plasmid #71173: pSGE_716_S2-1_GATA-to-DFD
Purpose: Luciferase reporter
Depositing lab: Alexander Stark. Depositing organization: Research Institute of Molecular Pathology (IMP). Publication: Transcriptional regulators form diverse groups with context-dependent regulatory functions. Stampfel G, Kazmar T, Frank O, Wienerroither S, Reiter F, Stark A. Nature. 2015 Nov 9. doi: 10.1038/nature15545. PubMed 26550828.
Backbone
  Vector backbone: unknown
  Vector type: Insect Expression, Luciferase
Growth in bacteria
  Bacterial resistance: Ampicillin, 100 μg/mL
  Growth temperature: 37°C
  Growth strain: DH5alpha
  Copy number: High Copy
Gene/Insert
  Gene/Insert name: 716_S2-1_GATA-to-DFD
  Species: Synthetic
  Promoter: DSCP Drosophila synthetic core promoter
  Tag / fusion protein: luciferase (C terminal on backbone)
  Cloning method: Gateway Cloning
  Sequencing primers: 5′ RVprimer3; 3′ LucNRev
Terms and licenses: Academic/Nonprofit Terms; Industry Terms: Not Available to Industry
How to cite: pSGE_716_S2-1_GATA-to-DFD was a gift from Alexander Stark (Addgene plasmid # 71173 ; http://n2t.net/addgene:71173 ; RRID:Addgene_71173)
