>Addgene plasmid #71173 | pSGE_716_S2-1_GATA-to-DFD | addgene partial sequence | sequence record 129353 | RVprimer3 5'-CTAGCAAAATAGGCTGTCCC-3'
CAGAACATTTCTCTATCGATAGGTACCACAAGTTTGTACAAAAAAGCAGGCTCCGAATTCGCCCTTTGCA
CAATTTCTGTGAAGTGACAGCCACTGAGAAATAGTGTCAAGTAGCTCTCGTCCGCTAATATCAATTTAGA
CGATATACATACGGCCAGATCTGGCACGCAGTCTGCATTCCCAATGATGCGGGATGGATTTGGATTGTGG
GGCGGAATCTCTAAGTTCATTAAGGCGGAGAATTACTTCCGCGACTTGGCTCCGTTTTGTTAAATATACT
ATGTGTGTATGTGCGTAGTACAGCGACTTGTACGGAGTACATAAACATATGCATATCTGCGGTTTAGTTG
TCGTCATTAAGTTGTTCGTCGTTTGAAAAATGTGTGTAGTTGTTGGGGTAACTGCGCACAATTGCCGGGC
TACAGGGTGCTTTGAGTCTTTGTTTTTGGATTTCGTTTTCGATGTTTAGCTACGAAAGCCAAGCGTTGTG
CTATTTTCGAATTTTGTATTTTATAACCCGGGCAAGGGCGAATTCGACCCAGCTTTCTTGTACAAAGTGG
TAGATCTGCGATCGAGCTCGCCCGGGGATCGAGCGCAGCGGTATAAAAGGGCGCGGGGTGGCTGAGAGCA
TCAGTTGTGAATGAATGTTCGAGCCGAGCAGACGTGCCGCTGCCTTCGTTAATATCCTTTGAATAAGCCA
ACTTTGAATCACAAGACGCATACCAAACGGCATTCCGGTACTGTTGGTAAAGCCACCATGGAAGACGCCA
AAAACATAAAGAAAGGCCCGGCGCCATTCTATCCGCTGGAAGATGGAACCGCTGGAGAGCAACTGCATAA
GGCTATGAAGAGATACGCCCTGGTTCCTGGAACAATTGCTTTTACAGATGCACATATCGAGGTGGACATC
ACTTACGCTGAGTACTTCGAAATGTCCGTTCGGTTGGCAGAAGCTATGAAACGATATGGGCTGAATACAA
ATCACAGAATCGTCGTATGCAGTGAAAACTCTCTTCAATTCTTTATGCCGGTGTTGGGCGCGTTATTTAT
CGGAGTTGCAGTTGCGCCCGCGAACGACATTTATAATGAACGTGAATTGCTCAACAGTATGGGCATTTCG
CAGCCTACCGTGGTGTTCGTTTCCAAAAAGGGGTTGCAAAAAATTTTGAACGTGCAAAAA
