>Addgene plasmid #71173 | pSGE_716_S2-1_GATA-to-DFD | addgene partial sequence | sequence record 129354 | LucNRev 5'-CCTTATGCAGTTGCTCTCC-3'
GAATGGCGCCGGGCCTTTCTTTATGTTTTTGGCGTCTTCCATGGTGGCTTTACCAACAGTACCGGAATGC
CGTTTGGTATGCGTCTTGTGATTCAAAGTTGGCTTATTCAAAGGATATTAACGAAGGCAGCGGCACGTCT
GCTCGGCTCGAACATTCATTCACAACTGATGCTCTCAGCCACCCCGCGCCCTTTTATACCGCTGCGCTCG
ATCCCCGGGCGAGCTCGATCGCAGATCTACCACTTTGTACAAGAAAGCTGGGTCGAATTCGCCCTTGCCC
GGGTTATAAAATACAAAATTCGAAAATAGCACAACGCTTGGCTTTCGTAGCTAAACATCGAAAACGAAAT
CCAAAAACAAAGACTCAAAGCACCCTGTAGCCCGGCAATTGTGCGCAGTTACCCCAACAACTACACACAT
TTTTCAAACGACGAACAACTTAATGACGACAACTAAACCGCAGATATGCATATGTTTATGTACTCCGTAC
AAGTCGCTGTACTACGCACATACACACATAGTATATTTAACAAAACGGAGCCAAGTCGCGGAAGTAATTC
TCCGCCTTAATGAACTTAGAGATTCCGCCCCACAATCCAAATCCATCCCGCATCATTGGGAATGCAGACT
GCGTGCCAGATCTGGCCGTATGTATATCGTCTAAATTGATATTAGCGGACGAGAGCTACTTGACACTATT
TCTCAGTGGCTGTCACTTCACAGAAATTGTGCAAAGGGCGAATTCGGAGCCTGCTTTTTTGTACAAACTT
GTGGTACCTATCGATAGAGAAATGTTCTGGCACCTGCACTTGCACTGGGGACAGCCTATTTTGCTAGTTT
GTTTTGTTTCGTTTTGTTTTGATGGAGAGCGTATGTTAGTACTATCGATTCACACAAAAAACCAACACAC
AGATGTAATGAAAATAAAGATATTTTATTGCGGCCGCTCCAAGTACCTCCCGTACCTTAATATTACTTAC
TTATCATGGTAGCTTGGGCTGGCGTAATAGCGAAGAGGCCCGCACCGATCGCCCTTCCCAACAGTTGCGC
AGCCTGAATGGCGAATGGCAAATTGTAAGCGTTAATATTTTGTTAAAATTC
